Addgene plasmid #39449: TAL2079
Depositing lab: Keith Joung. Depositing organization: Massachusetts General Hospital. Publication: FLASH assembly of TALENs for high-throughput genome editing. Reyon D, Tsai SQ, Khayter C, Foden JA, Sander JD, Joung JK. Nat Biotechnol. 2012 Apr 8. doi: 10.1038/nbt.2170. PubMed 22484455.
Backbone
  Vector backbone: JDS71
  Backbone manufacturer: Joung lab (Addgene Plasmid # 32287)
  Backbone size w/o insert (bp): 6447
  Vector type: Mammalian Expression ; T7
Growth in bacteria
  Bacterial resistance: Ampicillin, 100 μg/mL
  Growth temperature: 37°C
  Growth strain: XL1 Blue
  Copy number: High Copy
Gene/Insert
  Gene/Insert name: eGFP-TALEN-46-Right
  Species: H. sapiens (human)
  Insert size (bp): 1844
  Promoter: CMV
  Tag / fusion protein: 3X Flag (N terminal on backbone); WT FOKI (C terminal on backbone)
  Cloning method: Restriction Enzyme; 5′ cloning site BsmBI (destroyed during cloning); 3′ cloning site BsmBI (destroyed during cloning)
  Sequencing primers: 5′ CMV-F
Terms and licenses: Academic/Nonprofit Terms; Industry Terms: Not Available to Industry
Depositor comments: Target binding site: TGGCGGATCTTGAAGTTCAC To reduce the chance of recombination in this plasmid, do not grow in liquid culture for more than 12-14 hours. It is strongly recommended that users perform a diagnostic digest to verify this plasmid prior to use. For example, a double digest of the plasmid with BamHI and KpnI should result in two bands at 2.5kb and 5.8kb
How to cite: TAL2079 was a gift from Keith Joung (Addgene plasmid # 39449 ; http://n2t.net/addgene:39449 ; RRID:Addgene_39449)
