[The description below was written by a language model from this plasmid's Addgene catalogue record.]
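Description:
TAL2079 is a mammalian expression plasmid encoding the right-hand monomer of a TALE nuclease pair directed against the eGFP reporter gene (insert name eGFP-TALEN-46-Right). It is built on the JDS71 backbone, a roughly 6.4 kb TALEN expression vector, into which a TAL effector repeat array of about 1.8 kb was cloned through BsmBI sites that were destroyed in the process. This type IIS cloning places the array seamlessly in frame with the coding sequences already present on the backbone. The plasmid is maintained in E. coli as a high-copy, ampicillin-selected construct. The record notes that it is prone to recombination, as expected for highly repetitive TALE arrays, and recommends checking its integrity by diagnostic restriction digest before use.

Expression is driven by the CMV promoter. The vector type also lists T7, which indicates a T7 promoter that would allow in vitro transcription of the TALEN mRNA, although no feature table is available to confirm its position. The backbone supplies an N-terminal 3X Flag tag for detection and a C-terminal wild-type FokI nuclease domain. The encoded protein is therefore a Flag-tagged TALE DNA-binding array fused to FokI. Because FokI cleaves only as a dimer, this monomer is meant to be co-delivered with its matching left-hand TALEN, so that the two bind flanking half-sites in eGFP and make a double-strand break in the spacer between them. The array was produced by the FLASH high-throughput assembly method. Constructs of this kind are typically used to measure TALEN activity through disruption of an integrated eGFP reporter in human cells, though the record does not state the exact assay. The listed species, human, probably reflects the intended host rather than the origin of the insert.
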