>Addgene plasmid #39449 | TAL2079 | depositor partial sequence | sequence record 49751 | TAL2079 sequence 1844 bps
GAACCTGACCCCAGACCAGGTAGTCGCAATCGCGAACAATAATGGGGGAAAGCAAGCCCTGGAAACCGTG
CAAAGGTTGTTGCCGGTCCTTTGTCAAGACCACGGCCTTACACCGGAGCAAGTCGTGGCCATTGCAAATA
ATAACGGTGGCAAACAGGCTCTTGAGACGGTTCAGAGACTTCTCCCAGTTCTCTGTCAAGCCCACGGGCT
GACTCCCGATCAAGTTGTAGCGATTGCGTCGCATGACGGAGGGAAACAAGCATTGGAGACTGTCCAACGG
CTCCTTCCCGTGTTGTGTCAAGCCCACGGTTTGACGCCTGCACAAGTGGTCGCCATCGCCAACAACAACG
GCGGTAAGCAGGCGCTGGAAACAGTACAGCGCCTGCTGCCTGTACTGTGCCAGGATCATGGACTGACCCC
AGACCAGGTAGTCGCAATCGCGAACAATAATGGGGGAAAGCAAGCCCTGGAAACCGTGCAAAGGTTGTTG
CCGGTCCTTTGTCAAGACCACGGCCTTACACCGGAGCAAGTCGTGGCCATTGCAAGCAACATCGGTGGCA
AACAGGCTCTTGAGACGGTTCAGAGACTTCTCCCAGTTCTCTGTCAAGCCCACGGGCTGACTCCCGATCA
AGTTGTAGCGATTGCGTCCAACGGTGGAGGGAAACAAGCATTGGAGACTGTCCAACGGCTCCTTCCCGTG
TTGTGTCAAGCCCACGGTTTGACGCCTGCACAAGTGGTCGCCATCGCCAGCCATGATGGCGGTAAGCAGG
CGCTGGAAACAGTACAGCGCCTGCTGCCTGTACTGTGCCAGGATCATGGACTGACCCCAGACCAGGTAGT
CGCAATCGCGTCAAACGGAGGGGGAAAGCAAGCCCTGGAAACCGTGCAAAGGTTGTTGCCGGTCCTTTGT
CAAGACCACGGCCTTACACCGGAGCAAGTCGTGGCCATTGCAAGCAATGGGGGTGGCAAACAGGCTCTTG
AGACGGTTCAGAGACTTCTCCCAGTTCTCTGTCAAGCCCACGGGCTGACTCCCGATCAAGTTGTAGCGAT
TGCGAATAACAATGGAGGGAAACAAGCATTGGAGACTGTCCAACGGCTCCTTCCCGTGTTGTGTCAAGCC
CACGGTTTGACGCCTGCACAAGTGGTCGCCATCGCCTCCAATATTGGCGGTAAGCAGGCGCTGGAAACAG
TACAGCGCCTGCTGCCTGTACTGTGCCAGGATCATGGACTGACCCCAGACCAGGTAGTCGCAATCGCGTC
GAACATTGGGGGAAAGCAAGCCCTGGAAACCGTGCAAAGGTTGTTGCCGGTCCTTTGTCAAGACCACGGC
CTTACACCGGAGCAAGTCGTGGCCATTGCAAATAATAACGGTGGCAAACAGGCTCTTGAGACGGTTCAGA
GACTTCTCCCAGTTCTCTGTCAAGCCCACGGGCTGACTCCCGATCAAGTTGTAGCGATTGCGTCCAACGG
TGGAGGGAAACAAGCATTGGAGACTGTCCAACGGCTCCTTCCCGTGTTGTGTCAAGCCCACGGTTTGACG
CCTGCACAAGTGGTCGCCATCGCCTCGAATGGCGGCGGTAAGCAGGCGCTGGAAACAGTACAGCGCCTGC
TGCCTGTACTGTGCCAGGATCATGGACTGACCCCAGACCAGGTAGTCGCAATCGCGTCACATGACGGGGG
AAAGCAAGCCCTGGAAACCGTGCAAAGGTTGTTGCCGGTCCTTTGTCAAGACCACGGCCTTACACCGGAG
CAAGTCGTGGCCATTGCAAGCAACATCGGTGGCAAACAGGCTCTTGAGACGGTTCAGAGACTTCTCCCAG
TTCTCTGTCAAGCCCACGGGCTGA
