>Addgene plasmid #39449 | TAL2079 | addgene partial sequence | sequence record 52646 | JDS-TALEN-F 5'-TAGGGGTCGGTAAACAGTGG-3'
TGTGGCGGGTGAGCTTAGGGGGCCTCCGCTCCAGCTCGACACCGGGCAGCTGCTGAAGATCGCGAAGAGA
GGGGGAGTAACAGCGGTAGAGGCAGTGCACGCCTGGCGCAATGCGCTCACCGGGGCCCCCTTGAACCTGA
CCCCAGACCAGGTAGTCGCAATCGCGAACAATAATGGGGGAAAGCAAGCCCTGGAAACCGTGCAAAGGTT
GTTGCCGGTCCTTTGTCAAGACCACGGCCTTACACCGGAGCAAGTCGTGGCCATTGCAAATAATAACGGT
GGCAAACAGGCTCTTGAGACGGTTCAGAGACTTCTCCCAGTTCTCTGTCAAGCCCACGGGCTGACTCCCG
ATCAAGTTGTAGCGATTGCGTCGCATGACGGAGGGAAACAAGCATTGGAGACTGTCCAACGGCTCCTTCC
CGTGTTGTGTCAAGCCCACGGTTTGACGCCTGCACAAGTGGTCGCCATCGCCAACAACAACGGCGGTAAG
CAGGCGCTGGAAACAGTACAGCGCCTGCTGCCTGTACTGTGCCAGGATCATGGACTGACCCCAGACCAGG
TAGTCGCAATCGCGAACAATAATGGGGGAAAGCAAGCCCTGGAAACCGTGCAAAGGTTGTTGCCGGTCCT
TTGTCAAGACCACGGCCTTACACCGGAGCAAGTCGTGGCCATTGCAAGCAACATCGGTGGCAAACAGGCT
CTTGAGACGGTTCAGAGACTTCTCCCAGTTCTCTGTCAAGCCCACGGGCTGACTCCCGATCAAGTTGTAG
CGATTGCGTCCAACGGTGGAGGGAAACAAGCATTGGAGACTGTCCAACGGCTCCTTCCC
